>Addgene plasmid #222570 | pPB-cT3G-cERP2-RARG | addgene full sequence | sequence record 442402 | Addgene NGS Result
TGGGTTACATCGAACTGGATCTCAACAGCGGTAAGATCCTTGAGAGTTTTCGCCCCGAAGAACGTTTTCC
AATGATGAGCACTTTTAAAGTTCTGCTATGTGGCGCGGTATTATCCCGTATTGACGCCGGGCAAGAGCAA
CTCGGTCGCCGCATACACTATTCTCAGAATGACTTGGTTGAGTACTCACCAGTCACAGAAAAGCATCTTA
CGGATGGCATGACAGTAAGAGAATTATGCAGTGCTGCCATAACCATGAGTGATAACACTGCGGCCAACTT
ACTTCTGACAACGATCGGAGGACCGAAGGAGCTAACCGCTTTTTTGCACAACATGGGGGATCATGTAACT
CGCCTTGATCGTTGGGAACCGGAGCTGAATGAAGCCATACCAAACGACGAGCGTGACACCACGATGCCTG
TAGCAATGGCAACAACGTTGCGCAAACTATTAACTGGCGAACTACTTACTCTAGCTTCCCGGCAACAATT
AATAGACTGGATGGAGGCGGATAAAGTTGCAGGACCACTTCTGCGCTCGGCCCTTCCGGCTGGCTGGTTT
ATTGCTGATAAATCTGGAGCCGGTGAGCGTGGTTCACGCGGTATCATTGCAGCACTGGGGCCAGATGGTA
AGCCCTCCCGTATCGTAGTTATCTACACGACGGGGAGTCAGGCAACTATGGATGAACGAAATAGACAGAT
CGCTGAGATAGGTGCCTCACTGATTAAGCATTGGTAACTGTCAGACCAAGTTTACTCATATATACTTTAG
ATTGATTTAAAACTTCATTTTTAATTTAAAAGGATCTAGGTGAAGATCCTTTTTGATAATCTCATGACCA
AAATCCCTTAACGTGAGTTTTCGTTCCACTGAGCGTCAGACCCCGTAGAAAAGATCAAAGGATCTTCTTG
AGATCCTTTTTTTCTGCGCGTAATCTGCTGCTTGCAAACAAAAAAACCACCGCTACCAGCGGTGGTTTGT
TTGCCGGATCAAGAGCTACCAACTCTTTTTCCGAAGGTAACTGGCTTCAGCAGAGCGCAGATACCAAATA
CTGTTCTTCTAGTGTAGCCGTAGTTAGGCCACCACTTCAAGAACTCTGTAGCACCGCCTACATACCTCGC
TCTGCTAATCCTGTTACCAGTGGCTGCTGCCAGTGGCGATAAGTCGTGTCTTACCGGGTTGGACTCAAGA
CGATAGTTACCGGATAAGGCGCAGCGGTCGGGCTGAACGGGGGGTTCGTGCACACAGCCCAGCTTGGAGC
GAACGACCTACACCGAACTGAGATACCTACAGCGTGAGCTATGAGAAAGCGCCACGCTTCCCGAAGGGAG
AAAGGCGGACAGGTATCCGGTAAGCGGCAGGGTCGGAACAGGAGAGCGCACGAGGGAGCTTCCAGGGGGA
AACGCCTGGTATCTTTATAGTCCTGTCGGGTTTCGCCACCTCTGACTTGAGCGTCGATTTTTGTGATGCT
CGTCAGGGGGGCGGAGCCTATGGAAAAACGCCAGCAACGCGGCCTTTTTACGGTTCCTGGCCTTTTGCTG
GCCTTTTGCTCACATGTTCTTTCCTGCGTTATCCCCTGATTCTGTGGATAACCGTATTACCGCCTTTGAG
TGAGCTGATACCGCTCGCCGCAGCCGAACGACCGAGCGCAGCGAGTCAGTGAGCGAGGAAGCGGATGAGC
GCCCAATACGCAAACCGCCTCTCACCGCGCGTTGGCCGATTCATTAATGCAGCTGGCACGACAGGTTTCC
CGACTGGAAAGCGGGCAGTGAGCGCAACGCAAACCGCCTCTCCCCGCGCGTTGGCCGATTCATTAATGCA
GCTGGCACGACAGGTTTCCCGACTGGAAAGCGGGCAGTGAGCGCAACGCAATTAATGTGAGTTAGCTCAC
TCATTAGGCACCCCAGGCTTTACACTTTATGCTTCCGGCTCGTATGTTGTGTGGAATTGTGAGCGGATAA
CAATTTCACACAGGAAACAGCTATGACCATGATTACGCCAAGGTCGACTTAACCCTAGAAAGATAATCAT
ATTGTGACGTACGTTAAAGATAATCATGCGTAAAATTGACGCATGTGTTTTATCGGTCTGTATATCGAGG
TTTATTTATTAATTTGAATAGATATTAAGTTTTATTATATTTACACTTACATACTAATAATAAATTCAAC
AAACAATTTATTTATGTTTATTTATTTATTAAAAAAAAACAAAAACTCAAAATTTCTTCTATAAAGTAAC
AAAACTTTTAGCAGTGAAAAAAATGCTTTATTTGTGAAATTTGTGATGCTATTGCTTTATTTGTAACCAT
TATAAGCTGCAATAAACAAGTTAACAACAACAATTGCATTCATTTTATGTTTCAGGTTCAGGGGGAGGTG
TGGGAGGTTTTTTAAAGCAAGTAAAACCTCTACAAATGTGGTATGGCTGATTATGATCCTCTGGAGATTC
ATGCGCCAGGTTTTCTGGTCATGCACCACGTTCGTGGGCCCTCAGGAACCTCCACGTCAGCGGTAACTGT
GAAGCCCAGTCGCTCGTAAAAAGGAAGATTCCGGGGAGCACTGGTTTCGAGGAACGCCGGCACGCCAGCC
CGTTCCGCGGCCTCAACACCAGGAAGAACGACAGCGCTTCCCAAACCTTTACCTTGGTGATCTGGGCTGA
CACCGACAGTGGCAAGAAACCACGCAGGCTCCTTTGGTCTATGAGGAGCCAGCAAGCCCTCCATTTGCTG
TTGTGCCGCCAACCTACTCCCTGACAGCTCGGCCATCCGCGGACCTATTTCCGCGAACACTGCGCCGGCT
TCGACGCTTTCCGGAGTAGTCCAGACCGCAACTGCGGCACCATCGTCCGCAACCCAAACTTTACCAATGT
CCAGACCCACGCGCGTAAGAAACAGCTCTTGCAACTCAGTTACCCTCTCTATGTGTCTGTCCGGATCTAC
GGTATGGCGGGTCGCTGGATAATCTGCAAATGCTGCGGCAAGTGTTCGGACAGCCCGTGGTACATCGTCA
CGGGTAGCGAGCCTAACAGTGGGCTTATATTCCGTCATGGGGCCGGGGTTCTCCTCCACGTCGCCGGCCT
GCTTCAGCAGGCTGAAGTTGGTGGCGCCGCTGCCCCCGGGGAGCATGTCAAGGTCAAAATCGTCAAGAGC
GTCAGCAGGCAGCATATCAAGGTCAAAGTCGTCAAGGGCATCGGCTGGGAGCATGTCTAAGTCAAAATCG
TCAAGGGCGTCGGTCGGCCCGCCGCTTTCGCACTTTAGCTGTTTCTCCAGGCCACATATGATTAGTTCCA
GGCCGAAAAGGAAGGCAGGTTCGGCTCCCTGCCGGTCGAACAGCTCAATTGCTTGTTTCAGAAGTGGGGG
CATAGAATCGGTGGTAGGTGTCTCTCTTTCCTCTTTTGCTACTTGATGCTCCTGTTCCTCCAATACGCAG
CCCAGTGTAAAGTGGCCCACGGCGGACAGAGCGTACAGTGCGTTCTCCAGGGAGAAGCCTTGCTGACACA
GGAACGCGAGCTGATTTTCCAGGGTTTCGTACTGTTTCTCTGTTGGGCGGGTGCCGAGATGCACTTTAGC
CCCGTCACGATGTGAGAGGAGAGCACAGCGGTATGACTTGGCGTTGTTCCGCAGAAAGTCTTGCCATGAC
TCGCCTTCCAGGGGGCAGGAGTGGGTATGATGCCTGTCCAGCATCTCGATTGGCAGGGCATCGAGCAGGG
CCCGCTTGTTCTTCACGTGCCAGTACAGGGTAGGCTGCTCAACTCCCAGCTTTTGAGCGAGTTTCCTTGT
CGTCAGGCCTTCGATACCGACTCCATTGAGTAATTCCAGAGCAGAGTTTATGACTTTGCTCTTGTCCAGT
CTAGACATCTTATCGTCATCGTCTTTGTAATCCATGGTGGCGGATCCCGCGTCACGACACCTGTGTTCTG
GCGGCAAACCCGTTGCGAAAAAGAACGTTCACGGCGACTACTGCACTTATATACGGTTCTCCCCCACCCT
CGGGAAAAAGGCGGAGCCAGTACACGACATCACTTTCCCAGTTTACCCCGCGCCACCTTCTCTAGGCACC
GGTTCAATTGCCGACCCCTCCCCCCAACTTCTCGGGCACTGTGGGCCATGTGCGCTCTGCCCCATGGTAA
TAGCCATGACTAATACGTAGATGTACTGCCAAGTAGGAAAGTGCCATAAGGTCATGTACTGGGCATAATG
CCAGGCGGGCCATTTACCGTCATTGACGTCAATAGGGGGCGTACTTGGCATATGATACACTTGATGTACT
GCCAAGTGGGCAGTTTACCGTAAATACTCCACCCATTGACGTCAATGGAAAGTGCCTATTGGCGTTACTA
TGGGAACATACGTCATTATTGACGTCAATGGGCGGGGGTCGTTGGGCGGTCAGCCAGGCGGGCCATTTAC
CGTAAGTTATGTAACGCGGAACTCCATATATGGGCTATGAACTAATGACCCCGTAATTGATTACTATTAA
TAACTAGTCAATAATCAATGTCATAAGCTCTAATCGCATAATCGAGCTAAGAGCGATTAATATGCTTAGC
TAGCTTAGCTAAGCTAGATTTCTCTATTCTCCCACAATATATAGCAGCTATTAGCTTAGCAGTCCGAATA
CGATCGTCCACGATCCATAAGCGTAACACATTTGAGTAGCGACTGACGGGCACCGGAGCCACTCGAGTGG
AATTATCACCTCGAGTTTACTCCCTATCAGTGATAGAGAACGTATGAAGAGTTTACTCCCTATCAGTGAT
AGAGAACGTATGCAGACTTTACTCCCTATCAGTGATAGAGAACGTATAAGGAGTTTACTCCCTATCAGTG
ATAGAGAACGTATGACCAGTTTACTCCCTATCAGTGATAGAGAACGTATCTACAGTTTACTCCCTATCAG
TGATAGAGAACGTATATCCAGTTTACTCCCTATCAGTGATAGAGAACGTATAAGCTTGCCTATATAAGCA
GAGCTCGTTTAGTGAACCGTCAGATCGCCTGGAGACGCCATCCACGCTGTTTTGACCTCCATAGAAGACA
CCGGGACCGATCCAGCCTACCACAAGTTTGTACAAAAAAGTTGGCACCATGGCCACCAATAAGGAGCGAC
TCTTTGCGGCTGGTGCCCTGGGGCCTGGATCTGGCTACCCAGGGGCAGGTTTCCCCTTCGCCTTCCCAGG
GGCACTCAGGGGGTCTCCGCCTTTCGAGATGCTGAGCCCTAGCTTCCGGGGCCTGGGCCAGCCTGACCTC
CCCAAGGAGATGGCCTCTCTGTCGGTGGAGACACAGAGCACCAGCTCAGAGGAGATGGTGCCCAGCTCGC
CCTCGCCCCCTCCGCCTCCTCGGGTCTACAAGCCATGCTTCGTGTGCAATGACAAGTCCTCTGGCTACCA
CTATGGGGTCAGCTCTTGTGAAGGCTGCAAGGGCTTCTTTCGCCGAAGCATCCAGAAGAACATGGTGTAC
ACGTGTCACCGCGACAAAAACTGTATCATCAACAAGGTGACCAGGAATCGCTGCCAGTACTGCCGGCTAC
AGAAGTGCTTCGAAGTGGGCATGTCCAAGGAAGCTGTGCGAAATGACCGGAACAAGAAGAAGAAAGAGGT
GAAGGAAGAAGGGTCACCTGACAGCTATGAGCTGAGCCCTCAGTTAGAAGAGCTCATCACCAAGGTCAGC
AAAGCCCATCAGGAGACTTTCCCCTCGCTCTGCCAGCTGGGCAAGTATACCACGAACTCCAGTGCAGACC
ACCGCGTGCAGCTGGATCTGGGGCTGTGGGACAAGTTCAGTGAGCTGGCTACCAAGTGCATCATCAAGAT
CGTGGAGTTTGCCAAGCGGTTGCCTGGCTTTACAGGGCTCAGCATTGCTGACCAGATCACTCTGCTCAAA
GCTGCCTGCCTAGATATCCTGATGCTGCGTATCTGCACAAGGTACACCCCAGAGCAGGACACCATGACCT
TCTCCGACGGGCTGACCCTGAACCGGACCCAGATGCACAATGCCGGCTTCGGGCCCCTCACAGACCTTGT
CTTTGCCTTTGCTGGGCAGCTCCTGCCCCTGGAGATGGATGACACCGAGACAGGGCTGCTCAGCGCCATC
TGCCTCATCTGCGGAGACCGCATGGACCTGGAGGAGCCCGAAAAAGTGGACAAGCTGCAGGAGCCACTGC
TGGAAGCCCTGAGGCTGTACGCCCGGCGCCGGCGGCCCAGCCAGCCCTACATGTTCCCAAGGATGCTAAT
GAAAATCACCGACCTCCGGGGCATCAGCACTAAGGGAGCTGAAAGGGCCATTACTCTGAAGATGGAGATT
CCAGGCCCGATGCCTCCCTTAATCCGAGAGATGCTGGAGAACCCTGAAATGTTTGAGGATGACTCCTCGC
AGCCTGGTCCCCACCCCAATGCCTCTAGCGAGGATGAGGTTCCTGGGGGCCAGGGCAAAGGGGGCCTGAA
GTCCCCAGCCTTGCCAACTTTCTTGTACAAAGTGGTATACCCATACGATGTTCCAGATTACGCTTAGTAA
TGAGAAATACTCAGAAGATGTCACTCACCATAGTCCGCAGTGAAAGATAAATGATCTAAGGAAGTGAGCC
AGATCTGTTTTAGAGCTAGAAATAGCAAGTAGGCCACTGAGCAAGAACTATGAATGAGATCTTTAGACAT
ATTGCGGCCGCTTTCTCCGCGATCCAGACATGATAAGATACATTGATGAGTTTGGACAAACCAAAACTAG
AATGCAGTGAAAAAAATGCCTTATTTGTGAAATTTGTGATGCTATTGCCTTATTTGTAACCATTATAAGC
TGCAATAAACAAGTTATCTATAACAAGAAAATATATATATAATAAGTTATCACGTAAGTAGAACATGAAA
TAACAATATAATTATCGTATGAGTTAAATCTTAAAAGTCACGTAAAAGATAATCATGCGTCATTTTGACT
CACGCGGTCGTTATAGTTCAAAATCAGTGACACTTACCGCATTGACAAGCACGCCTCACGGGAGCTCCAA
GCGGCGACTGAGATGTCCTAAATGCACAGCGACGGATTCGCGCTATTTAGAAAGAGAGAGCAATATTTCA
AGAATGCATGCGTCAATTTTACGCAGACTATCTTTCTAGGGTTAAGAATTCACTGGCCGTCGTTTTACAA
CGTCGTGACTGGGAAAACCCTGGCGTTACCCAACTTAATCGCCTTGCAGCACATCCCCCTTTCGCCAGCT
GGCGTAATAGCGAAGAGGCCCGCACCGATCGCCCTTCCCAACAGTTGCGCAGCCTGAATGGCGAATGGCG
CCTGATGCGGTATTTTCTCCTTACGCATCTGTGCGGTATTTCACACCGCATATGGTGCACTCTCAGTACA
ATCTGCTCTGATGCCGCATAGTTAAGCCAGCCCCGACACCCGCCAACACCCGCTGACGCGCCCTGACGGG
CTTGTCTGCTCCCGGCATCCGCTTACAGACAAGCTGTGACCATGTCTCCGGGAGCTGCATGTGTCAGAGG
TTTTCACCGTCATCACCGAAACACGCGAGTTCGAAAGGGCCTCGTGATACGCCTATTTTTATAGGTTAAT
GTCATGATAATAATGGTTTCTTAGACGTCAGGTGGCACTTTTCGGGGAAATGTGCGCGGAACCCCTATTT
GTTTATTTTTCTAAATACATTCAAATATGTATCCGCTCATGAGACAATAACCCTGATAAATGCTTCAATA
ATATTGAAAAAGGAAGAGTATGAGTATTCAACATTTCCGTGTCGCCCTTATTCCCTTTTTTGCGGCATTT
TGCCTTCCTGTTTTTGCTCACCCAGAAACGCTGGTGAAAGTAAAAGATGCTGAAGATCAGTTGGGTGCAC
GAG
Features (pLannotate 1.2.2; 27 found; start..end, strand, type, name):
    908..1496    +  rep_origin     ori: high-copy-number ColE1/pMB1/pBR322/pUC origin of replication
   1679..1771    +  CDS            lacI (fragment): lac repressor; lacI; The lac repressor binds to the lac operator to inhibit transcription in E. coli. This inhibition can be relieved by adding lactose or isopropyl-β-D-thiogalactopyranoside (IPTG).
   1777..1860    +  CDS            lacI (fragment): lac repressor; lacI; The lac repressor binds to the lac operator to inhibit transcription in E. coli. This inhibition can be relieved by adding lactose or isopropyl-β-D-thiogalactopyranoside (IPTG).
   1873..1894    +  protein_bind   CAP binding site: CAP binding activates transcription in the presence of cAMP. E. coli catabolite activator protein
   1909..1939    +  promoter       lac promoter: promoter for the E. coli lac operon
   1947..1963    +  protein_bind   lac operator: The lac repressor binds to the lac operator to inhibit transcription in E. coli. This inhibition can be relieved by adding lactose or isopropyl-β-D-thiogalactopyranoside (IPTG). lac repressor encoded by lacI
   2251..2332    -  polyA_signal   SV40 poly(A) signal: SV40 polyadenylation signal
   2355..2438    -  CDS            large T antigen (fragment): large T antigen from SV40 (simian virus 40)
   2452..3048    -  CDS            pac: PUAC_STRAD - Protein predicted: Swiss-Prot protein existence level 4. Detoxification of puromycin. From Streptomyces alboniger.
   3121..3231    -  CDS            VP48: 3 tandem repeats of the minimal activation domain of herpes simplex virus VP16 (Cheng et al., 2013)
   3161..3858    -  CDS            rtTA3 (fragment): reverse tetracycline transactivator 3 activates expression from Tet-responsive promoters in the presence of doxycycline
   3911..4122    -  promoter       EF-1α core promoter: core promoter for human elongation factor EF-1α
   4123..4502    -  enhancer       CMV enhancer: human cytomegalovirus immediate early enhancer
   4703..4951    +  promoter       TRE3GV promoter (fragment): 3rd-generation Tet-responsive promoter that can be activated by binding of Tet-On® 3G, optimized for retroviral and lentiviral vectors
   4958..4999    +  promoter       tight TRE promoter (fragment): Tet-responsive promoter PTight, consisting of seven tet operator sequences followed by the minimal CMV promoter
   5063..5080    +  protein_bind   attB1 (fragment): mutant version of attB; core recombination site for the Gateway® BP reaction BP Clonase™
   5089..6450    +  CDS            RARG: RARG_HUMAN - Also known as NR1B3. Experimental evidence at protein level: Swiss-Prot protein existence level 1. Receptor for retinoic acid. Retinoic acid receptors bind as heterodimers to their target response elements in response to their ligands, all-trans or 9-cis retinoic acid, and regulate gene expression in various biological processes. The RAR/RXR heterodimers bind to the retinoic acid response elements (RARE) composed of tandem 5'-AGGTCA-3' sites known as DR1-DR5. In the absence of ligand, acts mainly as an activator of gene expression due to weak binding to corepressors. Required for
   6458..6475    -  protein_bind   attB2 (fragment): mutant version of attB; core recombination site for the Gateway® BP reaction BP Clonase™
   6478..6506    +  CDS            3xHA (fragment): three tandem HA epitope tags
   6544..6566    +  promoter       SNR52 promoter (fragment): promoter for the S. cerevisiae small nucleolar RNA gene SNR52
   6587..6610    +  misc_RNA       gRNA scaffold (fragment): guide RNA scaffold for the Streptococcus pyogenes CRISPR/Cas9 system
   6671..6805    -  polyA_signal   SV40 poly(A) signal: SV40 polyadenylation signal
   7118..7275    +  CDS            lacZα (fragment): LacZα fragment of β-galactosidase; lacZ fragment
   7281..7380    -  misc_feature   bom (fragment): basis of mobility region from pBR322
   7484..7519    -  CDS            rop (fragment): Rop protein, which maintains plasmids at low copy number; rop
   7615..7719    +  promoter       AmpR promoter: bla
   7720..737     +  CDS            AmpR (across the origin): β-lactamase; bla; confers resistance to ampicillin, carbenicillin, and related antibiotics
