[The description below was written by a language model from this plasmid's Addgene catalogue record and pLannotate feature annotations shown in this document.]
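Description:
pPB-cT3G-cERP2-RARG is a mammalian expression plasmid built on the pPB-cT3G-cERP2 backbone and described as a PiggyBac transposon vector for doxycycline-inducible expression of human RARG, the retinoic acid receptor gamma (also known as NR1B3). It is propagated in E. coli as a high-copy plasmid through a ColE1/pUC-type origin with ampicillin selection from the β-lactamase gene. Short remnants of lacI, lacZα, bom and rop, together with a lac promoter/operator region, appear to be leftovers of the cloning backbone. The automated feature table does not call out the PiggyBac terminal repeats, so their positions cannot be stated from the record, although the catalogue entry identifies the plasmid as a transposon meant for genomic integration.

The payload consists of two divergently oriented cassettes. On one strand, a third-generation Tet-responsive (TRE3G-type) promoter drives the RARG coding sequence, which is flanked by attB1 and attB2 sites left by Gateway cloning and is followed by an SV40 polyadenylation signal. Small fragments annotated downstream as 3xHA, SNR52 promoter and gRNA scaffold are very short matches, and the record does not establish whether any is functional or whether the protein is tagged. On the opposite strand, a CMV enhancer fused to the EF-1α core promoter drives a reverse tetracycline transactivator (rtTA3-type, with VP16-derived activation repeats) followed by the puromycin N-acetyltransferase gene and an SV40 poly(A) signal. Stably integrated cells can therefore be selected with puromycin, constitutively express the transactivator, and switch on RARG when doxycycline is added. The associated work concerns induction of meiosis from human pluripotent stem cells, suggesting use in controlled transcription-factor overexpression in that setting.
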