Addgene plasmid #222570: pPB-cT3G-cERP2-RARG
Purpose: PiggyBac transposon plasmid for doxycycline inducible expression of RARG
Depositing lab: George Church. Depositing organization: Harvard Medical School. Publication: Induction of Meiosis from Human Pluripotent Stem Cells. Pierson Smela M, Adams J, Ma C, Breimann L, Widocki U, Shioda T, Church GM. bioRxiv 2024.05.31.596483 10.1101/2024.05.31.596483.
Backbone
  Vector backbone: pPB-cT3G-cERP2
  Vector type: Mammalian Expression
  Selectable markers: Puromycin
Growth in bacteria
  Bacterial resistance: Ampicillin, 100 μg/mL
  Growth temperature: 37°C
  Growth strain: DH5alpha
  Copy number: High Copy
Gene/Insert
  Gene/Insert name: RARG
  Species: H. sapiens (human)
  Entrez Gene: RARG (a.k.a. NR1B3, RARC)
  Cloning method: Gateway Cloning
Terms and licenses: Academic/Nonprofit Terms; Industry Terms: Not Available to Industry
Depositor comments: Please visit https://doi.org/10.1101/2024.05.31.596483 for bioRxiv preprint.
How to cite: pPB-cT3G-cERP2-RARG was a gift from George Church (Addgene plasmid # 222570 ; http://n2t.net/addgene:222570 ; RRID:Addgene_222570)
